>Addgene plasmid #176552 | pL-mWasabi | addgene full sequence | sequence record 350972 | Addgene NGS Result
GTGATGACGGTGAAAACCTCTGACACATGCAGCTCCCGGAGACGGTCACAGCTTGTCTGTAAGCGGATGC
CGGGAGCAGACAAGCCCGTCAGGGCGCGTCAGCGGGTGTTGGCGGGTGTCGGGGCTGGCTTAACTATGCG
GCATCAGAGCAGATTGTACTGAGAGTGCACCATATGTCATTATCAATACTGCCATTTCAAAGAATACGTA
AATAATTAATAGTAGTGATTTTCCTAACTTTATTTAGTCAAAAAATTAGCCTTTTAATTCTGCTGTAACC
CGTACATGCCCAAAATAGGGGGCGGGTTACACAGAATATATAACATCGTAGGTGTCTGGGTGAACAGTTT
ATTCCTGGCATCCACTAAATATAATGGAGCCCGCTTTTTAAGCTGGCATCCAGAAAAAAAAAGAATCCCA
GCACCAAAATATTGTTTTCTTCACCAACCATCAGTTCATAGGTCCATTCTCTTAGCGCAACTACAGAGAA
CAGGGGCACAAACAGGCAAAAAACGGGCACAACCTCAATGGAGTGATGCAACCTGCCTGGAGTAAATGAT
GACACAAGGCAATTGACCCACGCATGTATCTATCTCATTTTCTTACACCTTCTATTACCTTCTGCTCTCT
CTGATTTGGAAAAAGCTGAAAAAAAAGGTTGAAACCAGTTCCCTGAAATTATTCCCCTACTTGACTAATA
AGTATATAAAGACGGTAGGTATTGATTGTAATTCTGTAAATCTATTTCTTAAACTTCTTAAATTCTACTT
TTATAGTTAGTCTTTTTTTTAGTTTTAAAACACCAAGAACTTAGTTTCGAATAAACACACATAAACAAAC
AAAGTCGACGGATCGGTGACGGTGCTGGTTTAATTAACATGGTAAGTAAAGGTGAAGAGACAACTATGGG
GGTAATCAAACCAGACATGAAGATCAAACTGAAAATGGAAGGTAACGTTAATGGCCACGCGTTTGTTATT
GAAGGTGAAGGAGAGGGGAAACCTTACGACGGAACCAACACTATCAATTTGGAGGTTAAGGAAGGTGCAC
CATTACCATTCAGCTATGACATCTTAACAACTGCATTTTCATACGGCAACAGAGCTTTTACCAAGTACCC
TGACGATATACCAAATTACTTCAAACAATCCTTTCCTGAAGGTTATTCATGGGAGAGAACAATGACGTTT
GAAGATAAGGGCATTGTCAAGGTCAAATCTGACATTTCTATGGAAGAGGATTCATTCATCTACGAGATTC
ACCTCAAGGGCGAAAACTTCCCACCAAATGGTCCAGTGATGCAAAAGGAAACTACTGGATGGGATGCTTC
TACAGAAAGGATGTACGTGAGAGATGGAGTCTTAAAAGGTGATGTTAAAATGAAGTTGCTACTTGAAGGT
GGTGGCCATCATAGAGTTGATTTCAAAACAATCTACAGAGCCAAAAAGGCTGTAAAACTTCCTGATTATC
ATTTTGTGGATCATCGTATAGAAATTCTAAACCACGACAAAGATTACAATAAGGTCACTGTTTATGAAAT
AGCAGTTGCCAGAAATTCTACAGATGGAATGGATGAATTGTACAAATAAGGCGCGCCACTTCTAAATAAG
CGAATTTCTTATGATTTATGATTTTTATTATTAAATAAGTTATAAAAAAAATAAGTGTATACAAATTTTA
AAGTGACTCTTAGGTTTTAAAACGAAAATTCTTATTCTTGAGTAACTCTTTCCTGTAGGTCAGGTTGCTT
TCTCAGGTATAGTATGAGGTCGCTCTTATTGACCACACCTCTACCGGCAGATCCGCTAGGGATAACAGGG
TAATATAGATCTGATCGCTTGCCTGTAACTTACACGCGCCTCGTATCTTTTAATGATGGAATAATTTGGG
AATTTACTCTGTATTTATTTATTTTTATGTTTTGTATTTGGATTTTAGAAAGTAAATAAAGAAGGTAGAA
GAGTTACGGAATGAAGAAAAAAAAATAAACAAAGGTTTAAAAAATTTCAACAAAAAGCGTACTTTACATA
TATATTTATTAGACAAGAAAAGCAGATTAAATAGATATACATTCGATTAACGATAAGTAAAATGTAAAAT
CACAGGATTTTCGTGTGTGGTCTTCTACACAGACAAGATGAAACAATTCGGCATTAATACCTGAGAGCAG
GAAGAGCAAGATAAAAGGTAGTATTTGTTGGCGATCCCCCTAGAGTCTTTTACATCTTCGGAAAACAAAA
ACTATTTTTTCTTTAATTTCTTTTTTTACTTTCTATTTTTAATTTATATATTTATATTAAAAAATTTAAA
TTATAATTATTTTTATAGCACGTGATGAAAAGAACCCTAAGAAACCATTATTATCATGACATTAACCTAT
AAAAATAGGCGTATCACGAGGCCCTTTCGTCTCGCGCGTTTCGGTGATGACGGTGAAAACCTCTGACACA
TGCAGCTCCCGGAGACGGTCACAGCTTGTCTGTAAGCGGATGCCGGGAGCAGACAAGCCCGTCAGGGCGC
GTCAGCGGGTGTTGGCGGCGCGCCATCGAGGAGAACTTCTAGTATATCTACATACCTAATATTATTGCCT
TATTAAAAATGGAATCCCAACAATTACATCAAAATCCACATTCTCTTCAAAATCAATTGTCCTGTACTTC
CTTGTTCATGTGTGTTCAAAAACGTTATATTTATAGGATAATTATACTCTATTTCTCAACAAGTAATTGG
TTGTTTGGCCGAGCGGTCTAAGGCGCCTGATTCAAGAAATATCTTGACCGCAGTTAACTGTGGGAATACT
CAGGTATCGTAAGATGCAAGAGTTCGAATCTCTTAGCAACCATTATTTTTTTCCTCAACATAACGAGAAC
ACACAGGGGCGCTATCGCACAGAATCAAATTCGATGACTGGAAATTTTTTGTTAATTTCAGAGGTCGCCT
GACGCATATACCTTTTTCAACTGAAAAATTGGGAGAAAAAGGAAAGGTGAGAGCGCCGGAACCGGCTTTT
CATATAGAATAGAGAAGCGTTCATGACTAAATGCTTGCATCACAATACTTGAAGTTGACAATATTATTTA
AGGACCTATTGTTTTTTCCAATAGGTGGTTAGCAATCGTCTTACTTTCTAACTTTTCTTACCTCTTACAT
TTCAGCAATATATATATATATATTTCAAGGATATACCATTCTAATGTCTGCCCCTAAGAAGATCGTCGTT
TTGCCAGGTGACCACGTTGGTCAAGAAATCACAGCCGAAGCCATTAAGGTTCTTAAAGCTATTTCTGATG
TTCGTTCCAATGTCAAGTTCGATTTCGAAAATCATTTAATTGGTGGTGCTGCTATCGATGCTACAGGTGT
TCCACTTCCAGATGAGGCGCTGGAAGCCTCCAAGAAGGCTGATGCCGTTTTGTTAGGTGCTGTGGGTGGT
CCTAAATGGGGTACCGGTAGTGTTAGACCTGAACAAGGTTTACTAAAAATCCGTAAAGAACTTCAATTGT
ACGCCAACTTAAGACCATGTAACTTTGCATCCGACTCTCTTTTAGACTTATCTCCAATCAAGCCACAATT
TGCTAAAGGTACTGACTTCGTTGTTGTCAGAGAATTAGTGGGAGGTATTTACTTTGGTAAGAGAAAGGAA
GACGATGGTGATGGTGTCGCTTGGGATAGTGAACAATACACCGTTCCAGAAGTGCAAAGAATCACAAGAA
TGGCCGCTTTCATGGCCCTACAACATGAGCCACCATTGCCTATTTGGTCCTTGGATAAAGCTAATGTTTT
GGCCTCTTCAAGATTATGGAGAAAAACTGTGGAGGAAACCATCAAGAACGAATTCCCTACATTGAAGGTT
CAACATCAATTGATTGATTCTGCCGCCATGATCCTAGTTAAGAACCCAACCCACCTAAATGGTATTATAA
TCACCAGCAACATGTTTGGTGATATCATCTCCGATGAAGCCTCCGTTATCCCAGGTTCCTTGGGTTTGTT
GCCATCTGCGTCCTTGGCCTCTTTGCCAGACAAGAACACCGCATTTGGTTTGTACGAACCATGCCACGGT
TCTGCTCCAGATTTGCCAAAGAATAAGGTCAACCCTATCGCCACTATCTTGTCTGCTGCAATGATGTTGA
AATTGTCATTGAACTTGCCTGAAGAAGGTAAGGCCATTGAAGATGCAGTTAAAAAGGTTTTGGATGCAGG
TATCAGAACTGGTGATTTAGGTGGTTCCAACAGTACCACCGAAGTCGGTGATGCTGTCGCCGAAGAAGTT
AAGAAAATCCTTGCTTAAGAGCTCGAATTCATCGATGATATCAGATCCACTAGTGGCCTATGCGGCCGCG
GATCTGCCGGTCTCCCTATAGTGAGTCGTATTAATTTCGATAAGCCAGGTTAACCTGCATTAATGAATCG
GCCAACGCGCGGGGAGAGGCGGTTTGCGTATTGGGCGCTCTTCCGCTTCCTCGCTCACTGACTCGCTGCG
CTCGGTCGTTCGGCTGCGGCGAGCGGTATCAGCTCACTCAAAGGCGGTAATACGGTTATCCACAGAATCA
GGGGATAACGCAGGAAAGAACATGTGAGCAAAAGGCCAGCAAAAGGCCAGGAACCGTAAAAAGGCCGCGT
TGCTGGCGTTTTTCCATAGGCTCCGCCCCCCTGACGAGCATCACAAAAATCGACGCTCAAGTCAGAGGTG
GCGAAACCCGACAGGACTATAAAGATACCAGGCGTTTCCCCCTGGAAGCTCCCTCGTGCGCTCTCCTGTT
CCGACCCTGCCGCTTACCGGATACCTGTCCGCCTTTCTCCCTTCGGGAAGCGTGGCGCTTTCTCATAGCT
CACGCTGTAGGTATCTCAGTTCGGTGTAGGTCGTTCGCTCCAAGCTGGGCTGTGTGCACGAACCCCCCGT
TCAGCCCGACCGCTGCGCCTTATCCGGTAACTATCGTCTTGAGTCCAACCCGGTAAGACACGACTTATCG
CCACTGGCAGCAGCCACTGGTAACAGGATTAGCAGAGCGAGGTATGTAGGCGGTGCTACAGAGTTCTTGA
AGTGGTGGCCTAACTACGGCTACACTAGAAGAACAGTATTTGGTATCTGCGCTCTGCTGAAGCCAGTTAC
CTTCGGAAAAAGAGTTGGTAGCTCTTGATCCGGCAAACAAACCACCGCTGGTAGCGGTGGTTTTTTTGTT
TGCAAGCAGCAGATTACGCGCAGAAAAAAAGGATCTCAAGAAGATCCTTTGATCTTTTCTACGGGGTCTG
ACGCTCAGTGGAACGAAAACTCACGTTAAGGGATTTTGGTCATGAGATTATCAAAAAGGATCTTCACCTA
GATCCTTTTAAATTAAAAATGAAGTTTTAAATCAATCTAAAGTATATATGAGTAAACTTGGTCTGACAGT
TACCAATGCTTAATCAGTGAGGCACCTATCTCAGCGATCTGTCTATTTCGTTCATCCATAGTTGCCTGAC
TCCCCGTCGTGTAGATAACTACGATACGGGAGGGCTTACCATCTGGCCCCAGTGCTGCAATGATACCGCG
AGACCCACGCTCACCGGCTCCAGATTTATCAGCAATAAACCAGCCAGCCGGAAGGGCCGAGCGCAGAAGT
GGTCCTGCAACTTTATCCGCCTCCATCCAGTCTATTAATTGTTGCCGGGAAGCTAGAGTAAGTAGTTCGC
CAGTTAATAGTTTGCGCAACGTTGTTGCCATTGCTACAGGCATCGTGGTGTCACGCTCGTCGTTTGGTAT
GGCTTCATTCAGCTCCGGTTCCCAACGATCAAGGCGAGTTACATGATCCCCCATGTTGTGCAAAAAAGCG
GTTAGCTCCTTCGGTCCTCCGATCGTTGTCAGAAGTAAGTTGGCCGCAGTGTTATCACTCATGGTTATGG
CAGCACTGCATAATTCTCTTACTGTCATGCCATCCGTAAGATGCTTTTCTGTGACTGGTGAGTACTCAAC
CAAGTCATTCTGAGAATAGTGTATGCGGCGACCGAGTTGCTCTTGCCCGGCGTCAATACGGGATAATACC
GCGCCACATAGCAGAACTTTAAAAGTGCTCATCATTGGAAAACGTTCTTCGGGGCGAAAACTCTCAAGGA
TCTTACCGCTGTTGAGATCCAGTTCGATGTAACCCACTCGTGCACCCAACTGATCTTCAGCATCTTTTAC
TTTCACCAGCGTTTCTGGGTGAGCAAAAACAGGAAGGCAAAATGCCGCAAAAAAGGGAATAAGGGCGACA
CGGAAATGTTGAATACTCATACTCTTCCTTTTTCAATATTATTGAAGCATTTATCAGGGTTATTGTCTCA
TGAGCGGATACATATTTGAATGTATTTAGAAAAATAAACAAATAGGGGTTCCGCGCACATTTCCCCGAAA
AGTGCCACCTGACGTCTAAGAAACCATTATTATCATGACATTAACCTATAAAAATAGGCGTATCACGAGG
CCCTTTCGTCTCGCGCGTTTCG
Features (pLannotate 1.2.2; 15 found; start..end, strand, type, name):
    125..176     +  misc_feature   bom (fragment): basis of mobility region from pBR322
    177..843     +  promoter       GAP promoter: S. cerevisiae TDH3; promoter for glyceraldehyde-3-phosphate dehydrogenase
    879..1586    +  CDS            mWasabi: mWasabi is a basic (constitutively fluorescent) green fluorescent protein published in 2008, derived from Clavularia sp.. It has high acid sensitivity.
   1610..1797    +  terminator     ADH1 terminator: S. cerevisiae ADH1; transcription terminator for the S. cerevisiae alcohol dehydrogenase 1 (ADH1) gene
   1833..2336    -  misc_feature   CEN/ARS: S. cerevisiae CEN6 centromere fused to an autonomously replicating sequence
   2411..2446    +  CDS            rop (fragment): Rop protein, which maintains plasmids at low copy number; rop
   2569..2646    +  CDS            YO192_YEAST (fragment): Experimental evidence at protein level: Swiss-Prot protein existence level 1. From Saccharomyces cerevisiae (strain ATCC 204508 / S288c) (Baker's yeast).
   2786..3193    +  promoter       LEU2 promoter: S. cerevisiae LEU2
   3194..4288    +  CDS            LEU2: 3-isopropylmalate dehydrogenase, required for leucine biosynthesis; S. cerevisiae LEU2; yeast auxotrophic marker
   4355..4373    -  promoter       T7 promoter: promoter for bacteriophage T7 RNA polymerase
   4395..4448    -  CDS            lacI (fragment): lac repressor; lacI; The lac repressor binds to the lac operator to inhibit transcription in E. coli. This inhibition can be relieved by adding lactose or isopropyl-β-D-thiogalactopyranoside (IPTG).
   4631..5219    -  rep_origin     ori: high-copy-number ColE1/pMB1/pBR322/pUC origin of replication
   5390..6250    -  CDS            AmpR: β-lactamase; bla; confers resistance to ampicillin, carbenicillin, and related antibiotics
   6251..6355    -  promoter       AmpR promoter: bla
   6450..23      +  CDS            rop (fragment) (across the origin): Rop protein, which maintains plasmids at low copy number; rop
