[The description below was written by a language model from this plasmid's Addgene catalogue record and pLannotate feature annotations shown in this document.]
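Description:
pL-mWasabi is a yeast expression shuttle plasmid of about 6.5 kb built on the pL backbone, designed to express the green fluorescent protein mWasabi in Saccharomyces cerevisiae while complementing leucine auxotrophy. In E. coli it is maintained as a high-copy plasmid through a ColE1/pUC-type origin and selected with ampicillin via the β-lactamase gene under its own promoter. In yeast, a CEN/ARS element (CEN6 centromere fused to an autonomously replicating sequence) provides stable, low-copy, centromeric maintenance, and a LEU2 cassette with its native promoter encodes 3-isopropylmalate dehydrogenase, allowing leu2-deficient hosts to grow without leucine.

The payload is a synthetic mWasabi coding sequence of roughly 710 bp, a constitutively fluorescent green monomeric protein derived from a Clavularia protein. It was inserted between PacI and AscI sites, both of which are retained. Expression is driven by a strong constitutive glyceraldehyde-3-phosphate dehydrogenase (GAP) promoter and terminated by the ADH1 terminator. The catalogue entry names the promoter as TDH1(GAP), whereas the automated annotation assigns it to TDH3, so the exact gene of origin is not consistent in the record. The remaining annotations are short backbone remnants with no evident function here: fragments of bom, rop and lacI, a small yeast ORF fragment, and a T7 promoter.

According to the stated purpose, the plasmid couples fluorescent labelling to restoration of leucine prototrophy. This lets cells carrying the LEU2 marker be identified by green fluorescence, for example to track them in mixed yeast populations where metabolic interactions between auxotrophs are being studied.
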