Addgene plasmid #176552: pL-mWasabi
Purpose: Expression of mWasabi for auxotrophic selection in the absence of leucine
Depositing lab: Markus Ralser. Depositing organization: Francis Crick Institute. Publication: Microbial communities form rich extracellular metabolomes that foster metabolic interactions and promote drug tolerance. Yu JSL, Correia-Melo C, Zorrilla F, Herrera-Dominguez L, Wu MY, Hartl J, Campbell K, Blasche S, Kreidl M, Egger AS, Messner CB, Demichev V, Freiwald A, Mulleder M, Howell M, Berman J, Patil KR, Alam MT, Ralser M. Nat Microbiol. 2022 Apr;7(4):542-555. doi: 10.1038/s41564-022-01072-5. Epub 2022 Mar 21. PubMed 35314781.
Backbone
  Vector backbone: pL
  Vector type: Yeast Expression
Growth in bacteria
  Bacterial resistance: Ampicillin, 100 μg/mL
  Growth temperature: 37°C
  Growth strain: DH5alpha
  Copy number: High Copy
Gene/Insert
  Gene/Insert name: mWasabi
  Species: Synthetic
  Insert size (bp): 710
  Promoter: TDH1(GAP)
  Cloning method: Restriction Enzyme; 5′ cloning site PacI (not destroyed); 3′ cloning site AscI (not destroyed)
Terms and licenses: Academic/Nonprofit Terms; Industry Terms: Not Available to Industry
How to cite: pL-mWasabi was a gift from Markus Ralser (Addgene plasmid # 176552 ; http://n2t.net/addgene:176552 ; RRID:Addgene_176552)
